>Addgene plasmid #180772 | ZFD_TRAC-NC-Left-G1397-N | addgene full sequence | sequence record 356288 | Addgene NGS Result
GACGGATCGGGAGATCTCCCGATCCCCTATGGTGCACTCTCAGTACAATCTGCTCTGATGCCGCATAGTT
AAGCCAGTATCTGCTCCCTGCTTGTGTGTTGGAGGTCGCTGAGTAGTGCGCGAGCAAAATTTAAGCTACA
ACAAGGCAAGGCTTGACCGACAATTGCATGAAGAATCTGCTTAGGGTTAGGCGTTTTGCGCTGCTTCGCG
ATGTACGGGCCAGATATACGCGTTGACATTGATTATTGACTAGTTATTAATAGTAATCAATTACGGGGTC
ATTAGTTCATAGCCCATATATGGAGTTCCGCGTTACATAACTTACGGTAAATGGCCCGCCTGGCTGACCG
CCCAACGACCCCCGCCCATTGACGTCAATAATGACGTATGTTCCCATAGTAACGCCAATAGGGACTTTCC
ATTGACGTCAATGGGTGGAGTATTTACGGTAAACTGCCCACTTGGCAGTACATCAAGTGTATCATATGCC
AAGTACGCCCCCTATTGACGTCAATGACGGTAAATGGCCCGCCTGGCATTATGCCCAGTACATGACCTTA
TGGGACTTTCCTACTTGGCAGTACATCTACGTATTAGTCATCGCTATTACCATGGTGATGCGGTTTTGGC
AGTACATCAATGGGCGTGGATAGCGGTTTGACTCACGGGGATTTCCAAGTCTCCACCCCATTGACGTCAA
TGGGAGTTTGTTTTGGCACCAAAATCAACGGGACTTTCCAAAATGTCGTAACAACTCCGCCCCATTGACG
CAAATGGGCGGTAGGCGTGTACGGTGGGAGGTCTATATAAGCAGAGCTCTCTGGCTAACTAGAGAACCCA
CTGCTTACTGGCTTATCGAAATTAATACGACTCACTATAGGGAGACCCAAGCTTGCCACCATGGCCCCCA
AGAAGAAGAGGAAGGTCGGCATTCATGGGGTACCCGCCGCTATGGGAGGTAGTTACGCTTTGGGACCTTA
TCAAATTTCCGCTCCCCAGTTGCCTGCCTACAACGGGCAAACCGTCGGCACGTTCTACTACGTGAACGAT
GCGGGAGGGCTTGAAAGTAAGGTATTTTCAAGCGGTGGACCAACCCCTTACCCTAACTATGCGAATGCGG
GTCATGTTGAGGGACAGAGCGCCCTTTTTATGAGGGACAACGGCATTTCCGAAGGACTTGTTTTTCACAA
TAATCCAGAAGGTACGTGTGGATTTTGCGTCAATATGACAGAAACGCTCTTGCCGGAGAACGCTAAGATG
ACGGTCGTTCCGCCGGAGGGTAGCGGCACACCACATGAAGTCGGCGTGTATACACTCAGCGGGACTCCAC
ACGAAGTAGGTGTGTACACCCTGTTCCAGTGTCGAATCTGCATGCGTAAGTTTGCCACGAGTGGGTCCCT
GACGCGCCATACGAAAATACACACGGGCGAGAAGCCCTTTCAATGTCGGATCTGTATGCGCAATTTTAGT
AGGAGTGATCATTTGTCAACCCACATCAGAACGCATACGGGCGAGAAACCGTTCGCGTGTGATATTTGCG
GGCGAAAGTTCGCGACCAGTTCCAACCGAACTAAACACACGAAGATCCATACACATCCTCGCGCGCCCAT
CCCTAAACCGTTCCAGTGTAGAATCTGTATGAGAAACTTTTCCAGGTCTGACAATCTTAGTGAGCATATT
CGAACTCACACAGGCGAAAAGCCATTTGCGTGCGACATTTGCGGACGAAAGTTTGCTTGGCACAGTAGCT
TGAGGGTGCATACAAAAATCCACCTGCGGTCCGGTGGTTCAACAAATCTGTCTGACATCATAGAAAAAGA
GACCGGCAAACAACTGGTGATACAAGAAAGTATTCTGATGTTGCCTGAGGAAGTTGAAGAGGTAATAGGC
AACAAGCCTGAAAGCGATATACTGGTACATACCGCATACGATGAGTCAACTGACGAAAACGTGATGCTCT
TGACATCCGATGCCCCTGAATACAAGCCCTGGGCACTTGTAATCCAAGATAGTAATGGGGAGAACAAAAT
CAAAATGTTGTAATAGCTCGAGCATGCATCTAGAGGGCCCTATTCTATAGTGTCACCTAAATGCTAGAGC
TCGCTGATCAGCCTCGACTGTGCCTTCTAGTTGCCAGCCATCTGTTGTTTGCCCCTCCCCCGTGCCTTCC
TTGACCCTGGAAGGTGCCACTCCCACTGTCCTTTCCTAATAAAATGAGGAAATTGCATCGCATTGTCTGA
GTAGGTGTCATTCTATTCTGGGGGGTGGGGTGGGGCAGGACAGCAAGGGGGAGGATTGGGAAGACAATAG
CAGGCATGCTGGGGATGCGGTGGGCTCTATGGCTTCTGAGGCGGAAAGAACCAGCTGGGGCTCTAGGGGG
TATCCCC
[124 nt withheld, positions 2388-2511]
C
[91 nt withheld, positions 2513-2603]
A
[49 nt withheld, positions 2605-2653]
CCTTTGACGTTGGAGTCCACGTTCTTT
[37 nt withheld, positions 2681-2717]
ACCCTATCTCGGTCTATTCTTTTGATTTATAAGGGATTTTGCCGATTTCGGCCTATTGGTTAAAAAATGA
GCTGATTTAACAAAAATTTAACGCGAATTAATTCTGTGGAATGTGTGTCAGTTAGGGTGTGGAAAGTCCC
CAGGCTCCCCAGCAGGCAGAAGTATGCAAAGCATGCATCTCAATTAGTCAGCAACCAGGTGTGGAAAGTC
CCCAGGCTCCCCAGCAGGCAGAAGTATGCAAAGCATGCATCTCAATTAGTCAGCAACCATAGTCCCGCCC
CTAACTCCGCCCATCCCGCCCCTAACTCCGCCCAGTTCCGCCCATTCTCCGCCCCATGGCTGACTAATTT
TTTTTATTTATGCAGAGGCCGAGGCCGCCTCTGCCTCTGAGCTATTCCAGAAGTAGTGAGGAGGCTTTTT
TGGAGGCCTAGGCTTTTGCAAAAAGCTCCCGGCCGGGAGCTTGTATATCCATTTTCGGATCTGATCAAGA
GACAGGATGAGGATCGTTTCGCATGATTGAACAAGATGGATTGCACGCAGGTTCTCCGGCCGCTTGGGTG
GAGAGGCTATTCGGCTATGACTGGGCACAACAGACAATCGGCTGCTCTGATGCCGCCGTGTTCCGGCTGT
CAGCGCAGGGGCGCCCGGTTCTTTTTGTCAAGACCGACCTGTCCGGTGCCCTGAATGAACTGCAGGACGA
GGCAGCGCGGCTATCGTGGCTGGCCACGACGGGCGTTCCTTGCGCAGCTGTGCTCGACGTTGTCACTGAA
GCGGGAAGGGACTGGCTGCTATTGGGCGAAGTGCCGGGGCAGGATCTCCTGTCATCTCACCTTGCTCCTG
CCGAGAAAGTATCCATCATGGCTGATGCAATGCGGCGGCTGCATACGCTTGATCCGGCTACCTGCCCATT
CGACCACCAAGCGAAACATCGCATCGAGCGAGCACGTACTCGGATGGAAGCCGGTCTTGTCGATCAGGAT
GATCTGGACGAAGAGCATCAGGGGCTCGCGCCAGCCGAACTGTTCGCCAGGCTCAAGGCGCGCATGCCCG
ACGGCGAGGATCTCGTCGTGACCCATGGCGATGCCTGCTTGCCGAATATCATGGTGGAAAATGGCCGCTT
TTCTGGATTCATCGACTGTGGCCGGCTGGGTGTGGCGGACCGCTATCAGGACATAGCGTTGGCTACCCGT
GATATTGCTGAAGAGCTTGGCGGCGAATGGGCTGACCGCTTCCTCGTGCTTTACGGTATCGCCGCTCCCG
ATTCGCAGCGCATCGCCTTCTATCGCCTTCTTGACGAGTTCTTCTGAGCGGGACTCTGGGGTTCGAAATG
ACCGACCAAGCGACGCCCAACCTGCCATCACGAGATTTCGATTCCACCGCCGCCTTCTATGAAAGGTTGG
GCTTCGGAATCGTTTTCCGGGACGCCGGCTGGATGATCCTCCAGCGCGGGGATCTCATGCTGGAGTTCTT
CGCCCACCCCAACTTGTTTATTGCAGCTTATAATGGTTACAAATAAAGCAATAGCATCACAAATTTCACA
AATAAAGCATTTTTTTCACTGCATTCTAGTTGTGGTTTGTCCAAACTCATCAATGTATCTTATCATGTCT
GTATACCGTCGACCTCTAGCTAGAGCTTGGCGTAATCATGGTCATAGCTGTTTCCTGTGTGAAATTGTTA
TCCGCTCACAATTCCACACAACATACGAGCCGGAAGCATAAAGTGTAAAGCCTGGGGTGCCTAATGAGTG
AGCTAACTCACATTAATTGCGTTGCGCTCACTGCCCGCTTTCCAGTCGGGAAACCTGTCGTGCCAGCTGC
ATTAATGAATCGGCCAACGCGCGGGGAGAGGCGGTTTGCGTATTGGGCGCTCTTCCGCTTCCTCGCTCAC
TGACTCGCTGCGCTCGGTCGTTCGGCTGCGGCGAGCGGTATCAGCTCACTCAAAGGCGGTAATACGGTTA
TCCACAGAATCAGGGGATAACGCAGGAAAGAACATGTGAGCAAAAGGCCAGCAAAAGGCCAGGAACCGTA
AAAAGGCCGCGTTGCTGGCGTTTTTCCATAGGCTCCGCCCCCCTGACGAGCATCACAAAAATCGACGCTC
AAGTCAGAGGTGGCGAAACCCGACAGGACTATAAAGATACCAGGCGTTTCCCCCTGGAAGCTCCCTCGTG
CGCTCTCCTGTTCCGACCCTGCCGCTTACCGGATACCTGTCCGCCTTTCTCCCTTCGGGAAGCGTGGCGC
TTTCTCATAGCTCACGCTGTAGGTATCTCAGTTCGGTGTAGGTCGTTCGCTCCAAGCTGGGCTGTGTGCA
CGAACCCCCCGTTCAGCCCGACCGCTGCGCCTTATCCGGTAACTATCGTCTTGAGTCCAACCCGGTAAGA
CACGACTTATCGCCACTGGCAGCAGCCACTGGTAACAGGATTAGCAGAGCGAGGTATGTAGGCGGTGCTA
CAGAGTTCTTGAAGTGGTGGCCTAACTACGGCTACACTAGAAGAACAGTATTTGGTATCTGCGCTCTGCT
GAAGCCAGTTACCTTCGGAAAAAGAGTTGGTAGCTCTTGATCCGGCAAACAAACCACCGCTGGTAGCGGT
GGTTTTTTTGTTTGCAAGCAGCAGATTACGCGCAGAAAAAAAGGATCTCAAGAAGATCCTTTGATCTTTT
CTACGGGGTCTGACGCTCAGTGGAACGAAAACTCACGTTAAGGGATTTTGGTCATGAGATTATCAAAAAG
GATCTTCACCTAGATCCTTTTAAATTAAAAATGAAGTTTTAAATCAATCTAAAGTATATATGAGTAAACT
TGGTCTGACAGTTACCAATGCTTAATCAGTGAGGCACCTATCTCAGCGATCTGTCTATTTCGTTCATCCA
TAGTTGCCTGACTCCCCGTCGTGTAGATAACTACGATACGGGAGGGCTTACCATCTGGCCCCAGTGCTGC
AATGATACCGCGAGACCCACGCTCACCGGCTCCAGATTTATCAGCAATAAACCAGCCAGCCGGAAGGGCC
GAGCGCAGAAGTGGTCCTGCAACTTTATCCGCCTCCATCCAGTCTATTAATTGTTGCCGGGAAGCTAGAG
TAAGTAGTTCGCCAGTTAATAGTTTGCGCAACGTTGTTGCCATTGCTACAGGCATCGTGGTGTCACGCTC
GTCGTTTGGTATGGCTTCATTCAGCTCCGGTTCCCAACGATCAAGGCGAGTTACATGATCCCCCATGTTG
TGCAAAAAAGCGGTTAGCTCCTTCGGTCCTCCGATCGTTGTCAGAAGTAAGTTGGCCGCAGTGTTATCAC
TCATGGTTATGGCAGCACTGCATAATTCTCTTACTGTCATGCCATCCGTAAGATGCTTTTCTGTGACTGG
TGAGTACTCAACCAAGTCATTCTGAGAATAGTGTATGCGGCGACCGAGTTGCTCTTGCCCGGCGTCAATA
CGGGATAATACCGCGCCACATAGCAGAACTTTAAAAGTGCTCATCATTGGAAAACGTTCTTCGGGGCGAA
AACTCTCAAGGATCTTACCGCTGTTGAGATCCAGTTCGATGTAACCCACTCGTGCACCCAACTGATCTTC
AGCATCTTTTACTTTCACCAGCGTTTCTGGGTGAGCAAAAACAGGAAGGCAAAATGCCGCAAAAAAGGGA
ATAAGGGCGACACGGAAATGTTGAATACTCATACTCTTCCTTTTTCAATATTATTGAAGCATTTATCAGG
GTTATTGTCTCATGAGCGGATACATATTTGAATGTATTTAGAAAAATAAACAAATAGGGGTTCCGCGCAC
ATTTCCCCGAAAAGTGCCACCTGACGTC
Features (pLannotate 1.2.2; 23 found; start..end, strand, type, name):
     28..80      -  misc_feature   bom (fragment): basis of mobility region from pBR322
    235..614     +  enhancer       CMV enhancer: human cytomegalovirus immediate early enhancer
    615..818     +  promoter       CMV promoter: human cytomegalovirus (CMV) immediate early promoter
    814..847     +  LTR            5' LTR (truncated) (fragment): truncated 5' long terminal repeat (LTR) from HIV-1
    863..881     +  promoter       T7 promoter: promoter for bacteriophage T7 RNA polymerase
    943..1314    +  CDS            dddA (fragment): DDDA_BURC1 - Experimental evidence at protein level: Swiss-Prot protein existence level 1. Toxic component of a toxin-immunity protein module, which functions as a cellular contact-dependent growth inhibition (CDI) system. CDI modules allow bacteria to communicate with and inhibit the growth of closely related neighboring bacteria in a contact-dependent fashion. Bacteria that have this module inhibit or kill bacteria without it, giving them a growth advantage. Probably specifically inhibited by cognate immunity protein DddI (Probable). The C-terminal 163 residue fragment has double-stranded DN
   1354..1379    +  CDS            ZFHD1 (DNA binding domain) (fragment): composite human DNA-binding domain composed of domains from the transcription factors Zif268 and Oct-1 (Pomerantz et al., 1995)
   1792..2040    +  CDS            UGI: UNGI_BPPB2 - Experimental evidence at protein level: Swiss-Prot protein existence level 1. This protein binds specifically and reversibly to the host uracil-DNA glycosylase, preventing removal of uracil residues from PBS2 DNA by the host uracil-excision repair system. From Bacillus phage PBS2 (Bacteriophage PBS2).
   2074..2092    -  promoter       SP6 promoter: promoter for bacteriophage SP6 RNA polymerase
   2118..2342    +  polyA_signal   bGH poly(A) signal: bovine growth hormone polyadenylation signal
   2346..2367    +  promoter       SV40 promoter (fragment): SV40 enhancer and early promoter
   2388..2816    +  rep_origin     f1 ori (sequence partly withheld): f1 bacteriophage origin of replication; arrow indicates direction of (+) strand synthesis
   2830..3159    +  promoter       SV40 promoter: SV40 enhancer and early promoter
   3230..4021    +  CDS            neo: KKA2_KLEPN - Also known as kan, nptII. Experimental evidence at protein level: Swiss-Prot protein existence level 1. Resistance to kanamycin, neomycin, paromomycin, ribostamycin, butirosin and gentamicin B. From Klebsiella pneumoniae.
   4045..4203    +  CDS            ble (fragment): BLE_KLEPN - Experimental evidence at protein level: Swiss-Prot protein existence level 1. Binding protein with a strong affinity to the bleomycin family of antibiotics. Binds to CL990; an antimitotic-antibiotic compound. From Klebsiella pneumoniae.
   4198..4319    +  polyA_signal   SV40 poly(A) signal: SV40 polyadenylation signal
   4392..4408    -  protein_bind   lac operator: The lac repressor binds to the lac operator to inhibit transcription in E. coli. This inhibition can be relieved by adding lactose or isopropyl-β-D-thiogalactopyranoside (IPTG). lac repressor encoded by lacI
   4416..4446    -  promoter       lac promoter: promoter for the E. coli lac operon
   4461..4482    -  protein_bind   CAP binding site: CAP binding activates transcription in the presence of cAMP. E. coli catabolite activator protein
   4495..4587    -  CDS            lacI (fragment): lac repressor; lacI; The lac repressor binds to the lac operator to inhibit transcription in E. coli. This inhibition can be relieved by adding lactose or isopropyl-β-D-thiogalactopyranoside (IPTG).
   4770..5358    -  rep_origin     ori: high-copy-number ColE1/pMB1/pBR322/pUC origin of replication
   5529..6389    -  CDS            AmpR: β-lactamase; bla; confers resistance to ampicillin, carbenicillin, and related antibiotics
   6390..6494    -  promoter       AmpR promoter: bla
