[The description below was written by a language model from this plasmid's Addgene catalogue record and pLannotate feature annotations shown in this document.]
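Description:
ZFD_TRAC-NC-Left-G1397-N is a mammalian expression plasmid built on the p3s backbone (6,525 bp in total) that encodes one half of a zinc finger deaminase (ZFD) pair directed at the human TRAC locus. It is maintained in E. coli at high copy through a ColE1/pUC-type origin with ampicillin selection via β-lactamase. The backbone also carries an f1 origin and an SV40 promoter-driven neomycin phosphotransferase cassette with an SV40 polyadenylation signal, which could in principle allow G418 selection in mammalian cells. Remnants such as lac promoter/operator elements and small bom, lacI and ble fragments are backbone carry-over with no evident role in the design.

The synthetic insert of roughly 1.1 kb is transcribed from the CMV immediate-early enhancer and promoter and terminated by the bovine growth hormone poly(A) signal. T7 and SP6 promoters flank the cassette. The annotated open reading frame begins with a fragment of DddA, the Burkholderia double-stranded-DNA cytosine deaminase toxin. Per the construct name, this is the N-terminal portion of DddAtox split at G1397. It is followed by a zinc finger region, detected only as a short hit resembling a Zif268-type DNA-binding domain, and a C-terminal uracil glycosylase inhibitor (UGI) from phage PBS2. UGI blocks excision of the uracil formed by deamination, which favours C-to-T conversion. The split deaminase half is inactive alone, so editing depends on co-expression of a matching "Right" ZFD carrying the complementary DddAtox half. When both bind adjacent sites, the deaminase is reconstituted over the spacer between them. No localization signals or epitope tags are annotated in the feature table. The plasmid is intended for transfection into mammalian cells for nuclease-free base editing at TRAC.
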