Addgene plasmid #180772: ZFD_TRAC-NC-Left-G1397-N
Purpose: Expresses ZFD_TRAC-NC-Left-G1397-N(DddAtox half) in mammalian cells
Depositing lab: Jin-Soo Kim. Depositing organization: Institute for Basic Science. Publication: Nuclear and mitochondrial DNA editing in human cells with zinc finger deaminases. Lim K, Cho SI, Kim JS. Nat Commun. 2022 Jan 18;13(1):366. doi: 10.1038/s41467-022-27962-0. PubMed 35042880.
Backbone
  Vector backbone: p3s
  Backbone size w/o insert (bp): 5388
  Total vector size (bp): 6525
  Vector type: Mammalian Expression
Growth in bacteria
  Bacterial resistance: Ampicillin, 100 μg/mL
  Growth temperature: 37°C
  Growth strain: DH5alpha
  Copy number: High Copy
Gene/Insert
  Gene/Insert name: ZFD for TRAC mutation
  Species: Synthetic
  Insert size (bp): 1136
  Promoter: pCMV
  Cloning method: Gibson Cloning
  Sequencing primers: 5′ CGCAAATGGGCGGTAGGCGTG; 3′ TAGAAGGCACAGTCGAGG
Terms and licenses: Academic/Nonprofit Terms; Industry Terms: Not Available to Industry
How to cite: ZFD_TRAC-NC-Left-G1397-N was a gift from Jin-Soo Kim (Addgene plasmid # 180772 ; http://n2t.net/addgene:180772 ; RRID:Addgene_180772)
